>Addgene plasmid #223275 | pTwist-SARS-CoV-2 Spike-deltaC18 Q493E | addgene full sequence | sequence record 443007 | Addgene NGS Result
CATGTTTGTGTTCCTCGTTCTCCTGCCCCTCGTTTCTTCCCAATGCGTGAACCTCACAACTAGAACGCAG
CTCCCACCCGCTTACACGAACTCTTTTACTCGTGGAGTATACTATCCCGATAAAGTCTTTAGGTCCAGTG
TCCTTCATTCTACTCAAGACCTTTTCCTGCCATTCTTCTCAAATGTCACCTGGTTCCATGCTATCCACGT
TTCTGGCACCAACGGAACTAAACGATTTGATAATCCCGTCTTGCCATTTAACGATGGCGTATACTTTGCC
TCAACGGAGAAGTCCAACATTATCCGGGGATGGATATTTGGCACCACCCTGGACTCCAAGACACAGTCTC
TCCTCATTGTGAACAACGCCACCAATGTCGTCATCAAAGTCTGTGAATTTCAATTTTGTAACGATCCCTT
TCTCGGGGTTTATTATCATAAGAATAACAAGTCTTGGATGGAGTCAGAGTTCCGCGTTTACAGTTCCGCT
AACAACTGTACTTTTGAGTACGTTTCCCAACCATTTCTCATGGATCTTGAAGGGAAGCAAGGCAACTTCA
AGAATCTCCGCGAATTTGTGTTTAAGAATATAGACGGCTACTTCAAAATTTATAGCAAGCATACCCCGAT
AAATCTGGTTCGGGATCTCCCTCAAGGCTTCTCCGCGTTGGAACCCCTCGTGGACTTGCCGATTGGCATC
AACATCACCCGGTTCCAAACCCTTCTTGCCCTTCATCGAAGCTACCTCACGCCTGGCGACAGTAGTAGTG
GTTGGACAGCGGGCGCAGCAGCCTACTATGTGGGATATTTGCAACCACGCACCTTTCTTCTCAAATATAA
CGAAAACGGAACAATTACCGATGCCGTAGACTGTGCCCTCGATCCCCTGTCCGAAACTAAATGCACACTC
AAGTCCTTCACAGTTGAGAAAGGCATATACCAAACCAGTAACTTCCGCGTCCAACCCACCGAATCCATTG
TTCGATTCCCTAACATCACCAATTTGTGTCCTTTCGGTGAAGTATTTAATGCCACTCGATTTGCATCAGT
TTATGCCTGGAATCGCAAGCGAATATCAAATTGTGTTGCAGATTATAGTGTCCTGTATAATAGCGCATCA
TTCAGCACTTTTAAGTGTTATGGGGTCAGCCCTACGAAATTGAATGACTTGTGTTTTACCAACGTTTACG
CAGATTCTTTCGTCATACGCGGCGACGAAGTCCGACAGATTGCACCGGGGCAAACCGGAAAGATAGCAGA
CTATAATTATAAGTTGCCGGATGACTTCACCGGCTGCGTTATAGCATGGAACTCCAATAATCTCGATTCA
AAAGTCGGCGGCAACTATAATTATCTTTACCGCCTGTTTCGCAAGTCAAATCTGAAGCCCTTTGAACGTG
ACATCTCCACCGAAATTTATCAAGCTGGCAGCACCCCATGTAATGGAGTGGAAGGGTTTAACTGTTATTT
TCCCCTTGAATCATACGGATTTCAACCAACAAATGGGGTGGGCTATCAACCATATCGGGTGGTAGTCTTG
AGCTTTGAGCTGCTCCACGCACCGGCTACAGTTTGCGGACCGAAGAAAAGCACTAACCTGGTGAAGAATA
AATGTGTGAACTTCAACTTTAATGGGCTCACCGGAACAGGGGTGCTGACAGAATCAAACAAGAAATTTCT
CCCTTTTCAACAATTTGGTAGAGACATTGCCGATACCACAGATGCCGTCCGCGATCCGCAAACACTGGAA
ATCCTCGATATAACACCCTGTAGCTTCGGCGGGGTCAGCGTGATAACTCCCGGAACGAACACATCCAACC
AAGTGGCTGTCCTGTATCAAGATGTCAACTGTACCGAAGTCCCTGTGGCGATACACGCCGACCAACTGAC
ACCCACCTGGAGAGTCTACTCAACAGGTTCCAATGTCTTTCAAACTAGAGCGGGTTGTCTCATTGGCGCT
GAGCATGTCAATAATTCATACGAATGTGATATTCCTATTGGGGCAGGAATCTGTGCGTCTTATCAAACTC
AAACGAACTCACCACGGCGCGCTCGCTCAGTAGCCAGCCAGTCCATAATCGCCTATACCATGAGTCTCGG
GGCTGAGAACTCCGTGGCTTATTCAAACAATTCCATCGCAATCCCAACTAACTTTACCATTAGCGTTACC
ACGGAAATCTTGCCCGTCAGCATGACTAAGACGAGCGTAGACTGTACGATGTATATCTGTGGGGATTCCA
CCGAGTGTAGCAACCTCTTGCTTCAATACGGGTCTTTCTGTACTCAACTCAACCGAGCATTGACCGGAAT
TGCGGTCGAACAAGACAAGAATACCCAAGAGGTGTTCGCACAAGTAAAGCAAATATACAAAACGCCGCCA
ATCAAAGATTTTGGCGGGTTTAATTTTAGCCAAATACTGCCAGACCCATCTAAGCCTTCAAAACGCAGCT
TTATCGAGGATCTGCTGTTCAACAAAGTTACGTTGGCTGACGCGGGTTTCATTAAGCAGTATGGGGATTG
TTTGGGAGACATTGCGGCCCGCGACCTTATCTGTGCTCAAAAATTCAATGGGTTGACAGTTCTGCCCCCT
CTGCTCACTGATGAGATGATTGCACAGTATACATCAGCATTGTTGGCAGGAACCATTACATCCGGCTGGA
CTTTTGGCGCGGGTGCGGCCCTTCAAATACCTTTCGCTATGCAAATGGCTTACAGATTCAATGGGATTGG
TGTCACGCAAAATGTATTGTATGAAAATCAGAAGCTGATCGCTAATCAATTTAACAGCGCGATTGGCAAG
ATCCAAGATTCACTGTCAAGCACAGCGTCCGCCCTCGGCAAACTCCAAGATGTTGTGAATCAAAACGCCC
AGGCCCTGAATACCCTCGTGAAGCAACTGAGTTCTAACTTCGGCGCAATCTCCAGCGTCCTCAACGACAT
ATTGTCCAGACTTGATAAGGTGGAAGCCGAGGTGCAAATTGATCGGCTCATCACAGGCAGGCTCCAGTCA
CTCCAAACTTATGTGACACAACAGTTGATCCGGGCTGCTGAGATACGAGCAAGCGCCAACCTGGCCGCCA
CTAAAATGTCAGAGTGCGTGCTCGGGCAGTCCAAACGGGTTGACTTTTGTGGCAAGGGCTATCACTTGAT
GTCCTTCCCCCAATCCGCCCCACATGGAGTGGTCTTTCTCCACGTCACTTATGTCCCTGCTCAAGAGAAG
AACTTTACGACAGCTCCAGCAATCTGTCACGATGGCAAAGCGCACTTTCCCAGGGAAGGCGTTTTCGTCA
GTAATGGCACGCATTGGTTTGTGACCCAAAGGAATTTCTATGAACCCCAAATCATAACCACTGACAATAC
ATTTGTCTCAGGCAACTGTGATGTGGTCATTGGGATCGTGAACAACACGGTATATGATCCCCTGCAACCC
GAGTTGGATAGCTTCAAAGAGGAATTGGATAAATACTTTAAGAATCATACTTCACCCGATGTTGATCTCG
GGGACATATCAGGAATAAATGCAAGTGTCGTCAACATTCAGAAAGAGATTGATCGCCTTAATGAGGTCGC
CAAGAACTTGAATGAATCTTTGATCGACTTGCAAGAACTGGGCAAATACGAACAATATATTAAATGGCCC
TGGTACATTTGGTTGGGCTTTATCGCCGGACTTATAGCTATCGTTATGGTCACAATTATGTTGTGCTGTA
TGACTAGCTGTTGTTCCTGCTTGAAAGGATGTTGCAGTTGCGGATCTTGTTGTAAATAAAGGATCCTCTA
GAAGTTGTCTCCTCCTGCACTGACTGACTGATACAATCGATTTCTGGATCCGCAGGCCTAATCAACCTCT
GGATTACAAAATTTGTGAAAGATTGACTGGTATTCTTAACTATGTTGCTCCTTTTACGCTATGTGGATAC
GCTGCTTTAATGCCTTTGTATCATGCTATTGCTTCCCGTATGGCTTTCATTTTCTCCTCCTTGTATAAAT
CCTGGTTGCTGTCTCTTTATGAGGAGTTGTGGCCCGTTGTCAGGCAACGTGGCGTGGTGTGCACTGTGTT
TGCTGACGCAACCCCCACTGGTTGGGGCATTGCCACCACCTGTCAGCTCCTTTCCGGGACTTTCGCTTTC
CCCCTCCCTATTGCCACGGCGGAACTCATCGCCGCCTGCCTTGCCCGCTGCTGGACAGGGGCTCGGCTGT
TGGGCACTGACAATTCCGTGGTGTTGTCGGGGAAGCTGACGTCCTTTCCATGGCTGCTCGCCTGTGTTGC
CACCTGGATTCTGCGCGGGACGTCCTTCTGCTACGTCCCTTCGGCCCTCAATCCAGCGGACCTTCCTTCC
CGCGGCCTGCTGCCGGCTCTGCGGCCTCTTCCGCGTCTTCGCCTTCGCCCTCAGACGAGTCGGATCTCCC
TTTGGGCCGCCTCCCCGCCTGTCTAGCTTGACTGACTGAGATACAGCGTACCTTCAGCTCACAGACATGA
TAAGATACATTGATGAGTTTGGACAAACCACAACTAGAATGCAGTGAAAAAAATGCTTTATTTGTGAAAT
TTGTGATGCTATTGCTTTATTTGTAACCATTATAAGCTGCAATAAACAAGTTAACAACAACAATTGCATT
CATTTTATGTTTCAGGTTCAGGGGGAGGTGTGGGAGGTTTTTTAAAGCAAGTAAAACCTCTACAAATGTG
GTATTGGCCCATCTCTATCGGTATCGTAGCATAACCCCTTGGGGCCTCTAAACGGGTCTTGAGGGGTTTT
TTGTGCCCCTCGGGCCGGATTGCTATCTACCGGCATTGGCGCAGAAAAAAATGCCTGATGCGACGCTGCG
CGTCTTATACTCCCACATATGCCAGATTCAGCAACGGATACGGCTTCCCCAACTTGCCCACTTCCATACG
TGTCCTCCTTACCAGAAATTTATCCTTAAGGTCGTCAGCTATCCTGCAGGCGATCTCTCGATTTCGATCA
AGACATTCCTTTAATGGTCTTTTCTGGACACCACTAGGGGTCAGAAGTAGTTCATCAAACTTTCTTCCCT
CCCTAATCTCATTGGTTACCTTGGGCTATCGAAACTTAATTAAGCGATCTGCATCTCAATTAGTCAGCAA
CCATAGTCCCGCCCCTAACTCCGCCCATCCCGCCCCTAACTCCGCCCAGTTCCGCCCATTCTCCGCCCCA
TCGCTGACTAATTTTTTTTATTTATGCAGAGGCCGAGGCCGCCTCGGCCTCTGAGCTATTCCAGAAGTAG
TGAGGAGGCTTTTTTGGAGGCCTAGGCTTTTGCAAAGGAGGTAGCCAACATGATTGAACAAGATGGATTG
CACGCAGGTTCTCCCGCCGCTTGGGTGGAGAGGCTATTCGGCTATGACTGGGCACAACAGACAATCGGCT
GCTCTGATGCCGCCGTGTTCCGGCTGTCAGCGCAGGGGCGCCCGGTTCTTTTTGTCAAGACCGACCTGTC
CGGTGCCCTGAATGAACTCCAGGACGAGGCAGCGCGGCTATCGTGGCTGGCCACGACGGGCGTTCCTTGC
GCAGCTGTGCTCGACGTTGTCACTGAAGCGGGAAGGGACTGGCTGCTATTGGGCGAAGTGCCGGGGCAGG
ATCTCCTGTCATCTCACCTTGCTCCTGCCGAGAAAGTATCCATCATGGCTGATGCAATGCGGCGGCTGCA
TACGCTTGATCCGGCTACCTGCCCATTCGACCACCAAGCGAAACATCGCATCGAGCGAGCACGTACTCGG
ATGGAAGCCGGTCTTGTCGATCAGGATGATCTGGACGAAGAGCATCAGGGGCTCGCGCCAGCCGAACTGT
TCGCCAGGCTCAAGGCGCGGATGCCCGACGGCGAGGATCTCGTCGTGACCCACGGCGATGCCTGCTTGCC
GAATATCATGGTGGAAAATGGCCGCTTTTCTGGATTCATCGACTGTGGCCGGCTGGGTGTGGCGGACCGC
TATCAGGACATAGCGTTGGCTACCCGTGATATTGCTGAAGAGCTTGGCGGCGAATGGGCTGACCGCTTCC
TCGTGCTTTACGGTATCGCCGCTCCCGATTCGCAGCGCATCGCCTTCTATCGCCTTCTTGACGAGTTCTT
CTAGTATGTAAGCCCTGTGCCTTCTAGTTGCCAGCCATCTGTTGTTTGCCCCTCCCCCGTGCCTTCCTTG
ACCCTGGAAGGTGCCACTCCCACTGTCCTTTCCTAATAAAATGAGGAAATTGCATCGCATTGTCTGAGTA
GGTGTCATTCTATTCTGGGGGGTGGGGTGGGGCAGGACAGCAAGGGGGAGGATTGGGAAGACAATAGCAG
GCATGCTGGGGATGCGGTGGGCTCTATGGTTAATTAACCAGTCAAGTCAGCTACTTGGCGAGATCGACTT
GTCTGGGTTTCGACTACGCTCAGAATTGCGTCAGTCAAGTTCGATCTGGTCCTTGCTATTGCACCCGTTC
TCCGATTACGAGTTTCATTTAAATCATGTGAGCAAAAGGCCAGCAAAAGGCCAGGAACCGTAAAAAGGCC
GCGTTGCTGGCGTTTTTCCATAGGCTCCGCCCCCCTGACGAGCATCACAAAAATCGACGCTCAAGTCAGA
GGTGGCGAAACCCGACAGGACTATAAAGATACCAGGCGTTTCCCCCTGGAAGCTCCCTCGTGCGCTCTCC
TGTTCCGACCCTGCCGCTTACCGGATACCTGTCCGCCTTTCTCCCTTCGGGAAGCGTGGCGCTTTCTCAT
AGCTCACGCTGTAGGTATCTCAGTTCGGTGTAGGTCGTTCGCTCCAAGCTGGGCTGTGTGCACGAACCCC
CCGTTCAGCCCGACCGCTGCGCCTTATCCGGTAACTATCGTCTTGAGTCCAACCCGGTAAGACACGACTT
ATCGCCACTGGCAGCAGCCACTGGTAACAGGATTAGCAGAGCGAGGTATGTAGGCGGTGCTACAGAGTTC
TTGAAGTGGTGGCCTAACTACGGCTACACTAGAAGAACAGTATTTGGTATCTGCGCTCTGCTGAAGCCAG
TTACCTTCGGAAAAAGAGTTGGTAGCTCTTGATCCGGCAAACAAACCACCGCTGGTAGCGGTGGTTTTTT
TGTTTGCAAGCAGCAGATTACGCGCAGAAAAAAAGGATCTCAAGAAGATCCTTTGATCTTTTCTACGGGG
TCTGACGCTCAGTGGAACGAAAACTCACGTTAAGGGATTTTGGTCATGAGATTATCAAAAAGGATCTTCA
CCTAGATCCTTTTAAATTAAAAATGAAGTTTTAAATCAATCTAAAGTATATATGAGTAAACTTGGTCTGA
CAGTTACCAATGCTTAATCAGTGAGGCACCTATCTCAGCGATCTGTCTATTTCGTTCATCCATAGTTGCA
TTTAAATTTCCGAACTCTCCAAGGCCCTCGTCGGAAAATCTTCAAACCTTTCGTCCGATCCATCTTGCAG
GCTACCTCTCGAACGAACTATCGCAAGTCTCTTGGCCGGCCTTGCGCCTTGGCTATTGCTTGGCAGCGCC
TATCGCCAGGTATTACTCCAATCCCGAATATCCGAGATCGGGATCACCCGAGAGAAGTTCAACCTACATC
CTCAATCCCGATCTATCCGAGATCCGAGGAATATCGAAATCGGGGCGCGCCTGGTGTACCGAGAACGATC
CTCTCAGTGCGAGTCTCGACGATCCATATCGTTGCTTGGCAGTCAGCCAGTCGGAATCCAGCTTGGGACC
CAGGAAGTCCAATCGTCAGATATTGTACTCAAGCCTGGTCACGGCAGCGTACCGATCTGTTTAAACCTAG
ATATTGATAGTCTGATCGGTCAACGTATAATCGAGTCCTAGCTTTTGCAAACATCTATCAAGAGACAGGA
TCAGCAGGAGGCTTTCGCATGAGTATTCAACATTTCCGTGTCGCCCTTATTCCCTTTTTTGCGGCATTTT
GCCTTCCTGTTTTTGCTCACCCAGAAACGCTGGTGAAAGTAAAAGATGCTGAAGATCAGTTGGGTGCGCG
AGTGGGTTACATCGAACTGGATCTCAACAGCGGTAAGATCCTTGAGAGTTTTCGCCCCGAAGAACGCTTT
CCAATGATGAGCACTTTTAAAGTTCTGCTATGTGGCGCGGTATTATCCCGTATTGACGCCGGGCAAGAGC
AACTCGGTCGCCGCATACACTATTCTCAGAATGACTTGGTTGAGTATTCACCAGTCACAGAAAAGCATCT
TACGGATGGCATGACAGTAAGAGAATTATGCAGTGCTGCCATAACCATGAGTGATAACACTGCGGCCAAC
TTACTTCTGACAACGATTGGAGGACCGAAGGAGCTAACCGCTTTTTTGCACAACATGGGGGATCATGTAA
CTCGCCTTGATCGTTGGGAACCGGAGCTGAATGAAGCCATACCAAACGACGAGCGTGACACCACGATGCC
TGTAGCAATGGCAACAACCTTGCGTAAACTATTAACTGGCGAACTACTTACTCTAGCTTCCCGGCAACAG
TTGATAGACTGGATGGAGGCGGATAAAGTTGCAGGACCACTTCTGCGCTCGGCCCTTCCGGCTGGCTGGT
TTATTGCTGATAAATCTGGAGCCGGTGAGCGTGGGTCTCGCGGTATCATTGCAGCACTGGGGCCAGATGG
TAAGCCCTCCCGTATCGTAGTTATCTACACGACGGGGAGTCAGGCAACTATGGATGAACGAAATAGACAG
ATCGCTGAGATAGGTGCCTCACTGATTAAGCATTGGTAACCGATTCTAGGTGCATTGGCGCAGAAAAAAA
TGCCTGATGCGACGCTGCGCGTCTTATACTCCCACATATGCCAGATTCAGCAACGGATACGGCTTCCCCA
ACTTGCCCACTTCCATACGTGTCCTCCTTACCAGAAATTTATCCTTAAGATCCCGAATCGTTTAAACTCG
ACTCTGGCTCTATCGAATCTCCGTCGTTTCGAGCTTACGCGAACAGCCGTGGCGCTCATTTGCTCGTCGG
GCATCGAATCTCGTCAGCTATCGTCAGCTTACCTTTTTGGCAGCGATCGCGGCTCCCGACATCTTGGACC
ATTAGCTCCACAGGTATCTTCTTCCCTCTAGTGGTCATAACAGCAGCTTCAGCTACCTCTCAATTCAAAA
AACCCCTCAAGACCCGTTTAGAGGCCCCAAGGGGTTATGCTATCAATCGTTGCGTTACACACACAAAAAA
CCAACACACATCCATCTTCGATGGATAGCGATTTTATTATCTAACTGCTGATCGAGTGTAGCCAGATCTA
GTAATCAATTACGGGGTCATTAGTTCATAGCCCATATATGGAGTTCCGCGTTACATAACTTACGGTAAAT
GGCCCGCCTGGCTGACCGCCCAACGACCCCCGCCCATTGACGTCAATAATGACGTATGTTCCCATAGTAA
CGCCAATAGGGACTTTCCATTGACGTCAATGGGTGGAGTATTTACGGTAAACTGCCCACTTGGCAGTACA
TCAAGTGTATCATATGCCAAGTACGCCCCCTATTGACGTCAATGACGGTAAATGGCCCGCCTGGCATTAT
GCCCAGTACATGACCTTATGGGACTTTCCTACTTGGCAGTACATCTACGTATTAGTCATCGCTATTACCA
TGCTGATGCGGTTTTGGCAGTACATCAATGGGCGTGGATAGCGGTTTGACTCACGGGGATTTCCAAGTCT
CCACCCCATTGACGTCAATGGGAGTTTGTTTTGGCACCAAAATCAACGGGACTTTCCAAAATGTCGTAAC
AACTCCGCCCCATTGACGCAAATGGGCGGTAGGCGTGTACGGTGGGAGGTCTATATAAGCAGAGCTGGTT
TAGTGAACCGTCAGATCGCCTGGAGACGCCATCCACGCTGTTTTGACCTCCATAGAAGACACCGGGACCG
ATCCAGCCTCCCCTCGAAGCTTACATGTGGTACCGAGCTCGGATCCTGAGAACTTCAGGGTGAGTCTATG
GGACCCTTGATGTTTTCTTTCCCCTTCTTTTCTATGGTTAAGTTCATGTCATAGGAAGGGGAGAAGTAAC
AGGGTACACATATTGACCAAATCAGGGTAATTTTGCATTTGTAATTTTAAAAAATGCTTTCTTCTTTTAA
TATACTTTTTTGTTTATCTTATTTCTAATACTTTCCCTAATCTCTTTCTTTCAGGGCAATAATGATACAA
TGTATCATGCCTCTTTGCACCATTCTAAAGAATAACAGTGATAATTTCTGGGTTAAGGCAATAGCAATAT
TTCTGCATATAAATATTTCTGCATATAAATTGTAACTGATGTAAGAGGTTTCATATTGCTAATAGCAGCT
ACAATCCAGCTACCATTCTGCTTTTATTTTATGGTTGGGATAAGGCTGGATTATTCTGAGTCCAAGCTAG
GCCCTTTTGCTAATCATGTTCATACCTCTTATCTTCCTCCCACAGCTCCTGGGCAACGTGCTGGTCTGTG
TGCTGGCCCATCACTTTGGCAAAGGCGGCCGC
Features (pLannotate 1.2.2; 21 found; start..end, strand, type, name):
      2..3766    +  CDS            S: SPIKE_SARS2 - Experimental evidence at protein level: Swiss-Prot protein existence level 1. [Spike glycoprotein]: May down-regulate host tetherin (BST2) by lysosomal degradation, thereby counteracting its antiviral activity. From Severe acute respiratory syndrome coronavirus 2 (2019-nCoV) (SARS-CoV-2).
   3840..4428    +  misc_feature   WPRE: woodchuck hepatitis virus posttranscriptional regulatory element
   4481..4602    -  polyA_signal   SV40 poly(A) signal: SV40 polyadenylation signal
   4625..4694    -  CDS            large T antigen (fragment): large T antigen from SV40 (simian virus 40)
   4717..4763    +  terminator     T7 terminator: transcription terminator for bacteriophage T7 RNA polymerase
   4793..4929    +  terminator     rrnG terminator: transcription terminator from the E. coli ribosomal RNA rrnG operon (Albrechtsen et al., 1991)
   4974..5045    +  misc_feature   3' β-globin insulator: insulator downstream of the human β-globin locus (Farrell et al., 2002)
   5090..5286    +  promoter       SV40 promoter: SV40 early promoter
   5300..6091    +  CDS            neo: KKA2_KLEPN - Also known as kan, nptII. Experimental evidence at protein level: Swiss-Prot protein existence level 1. Resistance to kanamycin, neomycin, paromomycin, ribostamycin, butirosin and gentamicin B. From Klebsiella pneumoniae.
   6105..6329    +  polyA_signal   bGH poly(A) signal: bovine growth hormone polyadenylation signal
   6525..7113    -  rep_origin     ori: high-copy-number ColE1/pMB1/pBR322/pUC origin of replication
   7285..7349    -  CDS            bla(M) (fragment): β-lactamase lacking the signal sequence; bla(M); allows cytosolic expression of β-lactamase
   7859..8719    +  CDS            AmpR: β-lactamase; bla; confers resistance to ampicillin, carbenicillin, and related antibiotics
   8732..8868    +  terminator     rrnG terminator: transcription terminator from the E. coli ribosomal RNA rrnG operon (Albrechtsen et al., 1991)
   9020..9091    +  misc_feature   5' β-globin insulator: insulator upstream of the human β-globin locus (Farrell et al., 2002)
   9096..9142    -  terminator     T7 terminator: transcription terminator for bacteriophage T7 RNA polymerase
   9160..9208    -  polyA_signal   poly(A) signal: synthetic polyadenylation signal
   9289..9592    +  enhancer       CMV enhancer: human cytomegalovirus immediate early enhancer
   9665..9682    -  promoter       CMV promoter (fragment): human cytomegalovirus (CMV) immediate early promoter
   9745..9796    +  promoter       CMVd2 promoter: truncated human cytomegalovirus (CMV) immediate early promoter that yields moderately reduced expression relative to the full-length promoter
   9930..10405   +  intron         β-globin intron: internally truncated intron from human β-globin
