[The description below was written by a language model from this plasmid's Addgene catalogue record and pLannotate feature annotations shown in this document.]
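Description:
pTwist-SARS-CoV-2 Spike-deltaC18 Q493E is a mammalian expression plasmid of about 10.5 kb, built on the Twist pTwist-CMV-BetaGlobin-WPRE-Neo backbone, that encodes the SARS-CoV-2 spike glycoprotein carrying the Q493E substitution. As the name indicates, the spike also lacks its C-terminal 18 residues, a truncation commonly used to improve incorporation of spike into pseudotyped particles. The plasmid is propagated in E. coli as a high-copy construct through a ColE1/pUC-type origin and is selected with ampicillin via the AmpR β-lactamase gene.

The spike coding sequence is preceded by a CMV immediate-early enhancer, CMV promoter elements and a truncated human β-globin intron, which promotes splicing and efficient expression. It is followed by a WPRE, which enhances transcript stability and export, and an SV40 polyadenylation signal. The catalogue entry lists the promoter as CAG, whereas the backbone name and the annotated features point to a CMV enhancer/promoter with a β-globin intron; no chicken β-actin promoter is annotated, so this discrepancy is unresolved in the record. A separate cassette of SV40 early promoter, neo (aminoglycoside phosphotransferase) and bGH poly(A) signal allows G418 selection in mammalian cells. Short β-globin insulator elements, T7 and rrnG terminators and a synthetic poly(A) signal flank the units and help isolate them from read-through transcription.

The stated purpose is to supply the Q493E spike for pseudovirus production, with spike acting as the envelope protein on the particles. The associated publication concerns escape of evolving SARS-CoV-2 variants from mRNA vaccine-induced humoral immunity.
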