Addgene plasmid #223275: pTwist-SARS-CoV-2 Spike-deltaC18 Q493E
Purpose: Encodes SARS-CoV-2 spike Q493E for pseudovirus production
Depositing lab: Alejandro Balazs. Depositing organization: Massachusetts General Hospital. Publication: Ongoing evolution of SARS-CoV-2 drives escape from mRNA vaccine-induced humoral immunity. Roederer AL, Cao Y, Denis KS, Sheehan ML, Li CJ, Lam EC, Gregory DJ, Poznansky MC, Iafrate AJ, Canaday DH, Gravenstein S, Garcia-Beltran WF, Balazs AB. medRxiv [Preprint]. 2024 Mar 7:2024.03.05.24303815. doi: 10.1101/2024.03.05.24303815. PubMed 38496628.
Backbone
  Vector backbone: pTwist-CMV-BetaGlobin-WPRE-Neo
  Backbone manufacturer: Twist
  Vector type: Mammalian Expression
Growth in bacteria
  Bacterial resistance: Ampicillin, 100 μg/mL
  Growth temperature: 37°C
  Growth strain: DH5alpha
  Copy number: High Copy
Gene/Insert
  Gene/Insert name: SARS-CoV-2 Spike Q493E
  Species: Severe acute respiratory syndrome coronavirus 2
  Mutation: Q493E
  Entrez Gene: S (a.k.a. GU280_gp02, spike glycoprotein)
  Promoter: CAG
  Cloning method: Ligation Independent Cloning
Terms and licenses: Academic/Nonprofit Terms; Industry Terms: Not Available to Industry
How to cite: pTwist-SARS-CoV-2 Spike-deltaC18 Q493E was a gift from Alejandro Balazs (Addgene plasmid # 223275 ; http://n2t.net/addgene:223275 ; RRID:Addgene_223275)
